LOCUS       Exported 8323 bp ds-DNA circular SYN 13-MAY-2021
DEFINITION  3rd generation lentiviral gRNA plasmid targeting human GRK6.
ACCESSION   .
VERSION     .
KEYWORDS    GRK6 gRNA (BRDN0001147105)
SOURCE      synthetic DNA construct
  ORGANISM  synthetic DNA construct
REFERENCE   1 (bases 1 to 8323)
  AUTHORS   Doench JG, Fusi N, Sullender M, Hegde M, Vaimberg EW, Donovan KF,
            Smith I, Tothova Z, Wilen C, Orchard R, Virgin HW, Listgarten J,
            Root DE
  TITLE     Optimized sgRNA design to maximize activity and minimize off-target
            effects of CRISPR-Cas9.
  JOURNAL   Nat Biotechnol. 2016 Jan 18. doi: 10.1038/nbt.3437.
  PUBMED    26780180
REFERENCE   2 (bases 1 to 8323)
  AUTHORS   .
  TITLE     Direct Submission
  JOURNAL   Exported May 13, 2021 from SnapGene Server 1.1.58
            http://www.snapgene.com
FEATURES             Location/Qualifiers
     source          1..8323
                     /organism="synthetic DNA construct"
                     /mol_type="other DNA"
     promoter        87..1265
                     /label=EF-1-alpha promoter
                     /note="strong constitutive promoter for human elongation
                     factor EF-1-alpha"
     intron          318..1256
                     /label=EF-1-alpha intron A
                     /note="intron upstream of the start codon of human
                     EF-1-alpha"
     primer_bind     1213..1233
                     /label=EF1a-F
                     /note="Human elongation factor-1a promoter, forward primer"
     CDS             1278..1877
                     /codon_start=1
                     /gene="pac from Streptomyces alboniger"
                     /product="puromycin N-acetyltransferase"
                     /label=PuroR
                     /note="confers resistance to puromycin"
                     /translation="MTEYKPTVRLATRDDVPRAVRTLAAAFADYPATRHTVDPDRHIER
                     VTELQELFLTRVGLDIGKVWVADDGAAVAVWTTPESVEAGAVFAEIGPRMAELSGSRLA
                     AQQQMEGLLAPHRPKEPAWFLATVGVSPDHQGKGLGSAVVLPGVEAAERAGVPAFLETS
                     APRNLPFYERLGFTVTADVEVPEGPRTWCMTRKPGA"
     primer_bind     complement(1278..1297)
                     /label=Puro-R
                     /note="Puromycin resistance gene, reverse primer. Also
                     called puro-variant-R"
     primer_bind     1774..1794
                     /label=Puro-F
                     /note="Puromycin resistance gene, forward primer"
     misc_feature    1893..2481
                     /label=WPRE
                     /note="woodchuck hepatitis virus posttranscriptional
                     regulatory element"
     primer_bind     complement(1946..1966)
                     /label=WPRE-R
                     /note="WPRE, reverse primer"
     CDS             complement(2364..2375)
                     /codon_start=1
                     /product="Factor Xa recognition and cleavage site"
                     /label=Factor Xa site
                     /translation="IEGR"
     LTR             2553..2786
                     /label=3' LTR (Delta-U3)
                     /note="self-inactivating 3' long terminal repeat (LTR) from
                     HIV-1"
     polyA_signal    2864..2985
                     /label=SV40 poly(A) signal
                     /note="SV40 polyadenylation signal"
     primer_bind     complement(2901..2920)
                     /label=SV40pA-R
                     /note="SV40 polyA, reverse primer"
     primer_bind     2955..2974
                     /label=EBV-rev
                     /note="SV40 polyA terminator, reverse primer"
     rep_origin      3025..3160
                     /label=SV40 ori
                     /note="SV40 origin of replication"
     primer_bind     3087..3106
                     /label=SV40pro-F
                     /note="SV40 promoter/origin, forward primer"
     primer_bind     complement(3180..3199)
                     /label=T7
                     /note="T7 promoter, forward primer"
     promoter        complement(3181..3199)
                     /label=T7 promoter
                     /note="promoter for bacteriophage T7 RNA polymerase"
     primer_bind     complement(3209..3226)
                     /label=M13 Forward
                     /note="In lacZ gene. Also called M13-F20 or M13 (-21)
                     Forward"
     primer_bind     complement(3209..3225)
                     /label=M13 fwd
                     /note="common sequencing primer, one of multiple similar
                     variants"
     primer_bind     complement(3218..3240)
                     /label=M13/pUC Forward
                     /note="In lacZ gene"
     rep_origin      3367..3822
                     /direction=RIGHT
                     /label=f1 ori
                     /note="f1 bacteriophage origin of replication; arrow
                     indicates direction of (+) strand synthesis"
     primer_bind     complement(3454..3473)
                     /label=F1ori-R
                     /note="F1 origin, reverse primer"
     primer_bind     3664..3685
                     /label=F1ori-F
                     /note="F1 origin, forward primer"
     promoter        3848..3952
                     /gene="bla"
                     /label=AmpR promoter
     CDS             3953..4813
                     /codon_start=1
                     /gene="bla"
                     /product="beta-lactamase"
                     /label=AmpR
                     /note="confers resistance to ampicillin, carbenicillin, and
                     related antibiotics"
                     /translation="MSIQHFRVALIPFFAAFCLPVFAHPETLVKVKDAEDQLGARVGYI
                     ELDLNSGKILESFRPEERFPMMSTFKVLLCGAVLSRIDAGQEQLGRRIHYSQNDLVEYS
                     PVTEKHLTDGMTVRELCSAAITMSDNTAANLLLTTIGGPKELTAFLHNMGDHVTRLDRW
                     EPELNEAIPNDERDTTMPVAMATTLRKLLTGELLTLASRQQLIDWMEADKVAGPLLRSA
                     LPAGWFIADKSGAGERGSRGIIAALGPDGKPSRIVVIYTTGSQATMDERNRQIAEIGAS
                     LIKHW"
     primer_bind     complement(4171..4190)
                     /label=Amp-R
                     /note="Ampicillin resistance gene, reverse primer"
     rep_origin      4984..5572
                     /direction=RIGHT
                     /label=ori
                     /note="high-copy-number ColE1/pMB1/pBR322/pUC origin of
                     replication"
     primer_bind     5473..5492
                     /label=pBR322ori-F
                     /note="pBR322 origin, forward primer"
     primer_bind     5726..5743
                     /label=L4440
                     /note="L4440 vector, forward primer"
     protein_bind    5860..5881
                     /label=CAP binding site
                     /bound_moiety="E. coli catabolite activator protein"
                     /note="CAP binding activates transcription in the presence
                     of cAMP."
     promoter        5896..5926
                     /label=lac promoter
                     /note="promoter for the E. coli lac operon"
     protein_bind    5934..5950
                     /label=lac operator
                     /bound_moiety="lac repressor encoded by lacI"
                     /note="The lac repressor binds to the lac operator to
                     inhibit transcription in E. coli. This inhibition can be
                     relieved by adding lactose or
                     isopropyl-beta-D-thiogalactopyranoside (IPTG)."
     primer_bind     5939..5961
                     /label=M13/pUC Reverse
                     /note="In lacZ gene"
     primer_bind     5958..5974
                     /label=M13 rev
                     /note="common sequencing primer, one of multiple similar
                     variants"
     primer_bind     5958..5974
                     /label=M13 Reverse
                     /note="In lacZ gene. Also called M13-rev"
     primer_bind     5993..6013
                     /label=T3
                     /note="T3 promoter, forward primer"
     promoter        5995..6013
                     /label=T3 promoter
                     /note="promoter for bacteriophage T3 RNA polymerase"
     promoter        6041..6267
                     /label=RSV promoter
                     /note="Rous sarcoma virus enhancer/promoter"
     LTR             6268..6448
                     /label=5' LTR (truncated)
                     /note="truncated 5' long terminal repeat (LTR) from HIV-1"
     misc_feature    6495..6620
                     /label=HIV-1 Psi
                     /note="packaging signal of human immunodeficiency virus
                     type 1"
     misc_feature    7113..7346
                     /label=RRE
                     /note="The Rev response element (RRE) of HIV-1 allows for
                     Rev-dependent mRNA export from the nucleus to the
                     cytoplasm."
     CDS             7531..7575
                     /codon_start=1
                     /product="antigenic peptide corresponding to amino acids
                     655 to 669 of the HIV envelope protein gp41 (Lutje Hulsik
                     et al., 2013)"
                     /label=gp41 peptide
                     /note="recognized by the 2H10 single-chain llama nanobody"
                     /translation="KNEQELLELDKWASL"
     promoter        7753..7993
                     /label=U6 promoter
                     /note="RNA polymerase III promoter for human U6 snRNA"
     primer_bind     7753..7773
                     /label=hU6-F
                     /note="Human U6 promoter, forward primer"
     primer_bind     7924..7943
                     /label=LKO.1 5'
                     /note="Human U6 promoter, forward primer"
     misc_RNA        8023..8098
                     /label=gRNA scaffold
                     /note="guide RNA scaffold for the Streptococcus pyogenes
                     CRISPR/Cas9 system"
     misc_feature    8154..8271
                     /label=cPPT/CTS
                     /note="central polypurine tract and central termination
                     sequence of HIV-1"
ORIGIN
        1 cccgggtgca aagatggata aagttttaaa cagagaggaa tctttgcagc taatggacct
       61 tctaggtctt gaaaggagtg ggaattggct ccggtgcccg tcagtgggca gagcgcacat
      121 cgcccacagt ccccgagaag ttggggggag gggtcggcaa ttgatccggt gcctagagaa
      181 ggtggcgcgg ggtaaactgg gaaagtgatg tcgtgtactg gctccgcctt tttcccgagg
      241 gtgggggaga accgtatata agtgcagtag tcgccgtgaa cgttcttttt cgcaacgggt
      301 ttgccgccag aacacaggta agtgccgtgt gtggttcccg cgggcctggc ctctttacgg
      361 gttatggccc ttgcgtgcct tgaattactt ccacctggct gcagtacgtg attcttgatc
      421 ccgagcttcg ggttggaagt gggtgggaga gttcgaggcc ttgcgcttaa ggagcccctt
      481 cgcctcgtgc ttgagttgag gcctggcctg ggcgctgggg ccgccgcgtg cgaatctggt
      541 ggcaccttcg cgcctgtctc gctgctttcg ataagtctct agccatttaa aatttttgat
      601 gacctgctgc gacgcttttt ttctggcaag atagtcttgt aaatgcgggc caagatctgc
      661 acactggtat ttcggttttt ggggccgcgg gcggcgacgg ggcccgtgcg tcccagcgca
      721 catgttcggc gaggcggggc ctgcgagcgc ggccaccgag aatcggacgg gggtagtctc
      781 aagctggccg gcctgctctg gtgcctggcc tcgcgccgcc gtgtatcgcc ccgccctggg
      841 cggcaaggct ggcccggtcg gcaccagttg cgtgagcgga aagatggccg cttcccggcc
      901 ctgctgcagg gagctcaaaa tggaggacgc ggcgctcggg agagcgggcg ggtgagtcac
      961 ccacacaaag gaaaagggcc tttccgtcct cagccgtcgc ttcatgtgac tccacggagt
     1021 accgggcgcc gtccaggcac ctcgattagt tctcgagctt ttggagtacg tcgtctttag
     1081 gttgggggga ggggttttat gcgatggagt ttccccacac tgagtgggtg gagactgaag
     1141 ttaggccagc ttggcacttg atgtaattct ccttggaatt tgcccttttt gagtttggat
     1201 cttggttcat tctcaagcct cagacagtgg ttcaaagttt ttttcttcca tttcaggtgt
     1261 cgtgacgtac ggccaccatg accgagtaca agcccacggt gcgcctcgcc acccgcgacg
     1321 acgtccccag ggccgtacgc accctcgccg ccgcgttcgc cgactacccc gccacgcgcc
     1381 acaccgtcga tccggaccgc cacatcgagc gggtcaccga gctgcaagaa ctcttcctca
     1441 cgcgcgtcgg gctcgacatc ggcaaggtgt gggtcgcgga cgacggcgcc gccgtggcgg
     1501 tctggaccac gccggagagc gtcgaagcgg gggcggtgtt cgccgagatc ggcccgcgca
     1561 tggccgagtt gagcggttcc cggctggccg cgcagcaaca gatggaaggc ctcctggcgc
     1621 cgcaccggcc caaggagccc gcgtggttcc tggccaccgt cggagtctcg cccgaccacc
     1681 agggcaaggg tctgggcagc gccgtcgtgc tccccggagt ggaggcggcc gagcgcgccg
     1741 gggtgcccgc cttcctggag acctccgcgc cccgcaacct ccccttctac gagcggctcg
     1801 gcttcaccgt caccgccgac gtcgaggtgc ccgaaggacc gcgcacctgg tgcatgaccc
     1861 gcaagcccgg tgcctgaacg cgttaagtcg acaatcaacc tctggattac aaaatttgtg
     1921 aaagattgac tggtattctt aactatgttg ctccttttac gctatgtgga tacgctgctt
     1981 taatgccttt gtatcatgct attgcttccc gtatggcttt cattttctcc tccttgtata
     2041 aatcctggtt gctgtctctt tatgaggagt tgtggcccgt tgtcaggcaa cgtggcgtgg
     2101 tgtgcactgt gtttgctgac gcaaccccca ctggttgggg cattgccacc acctgtcagc
     2161 tcctttccgg gactttcgct ttccccctcc ctattgccac ggcggaactc atcgccgcct
     2221 gccttgcccg ctgctggaca ggggctcggc tgttgggcac tgacaattcc gtggtgttgt
     2281 cggggaaatc atcgtccttt ccttggctgc tcgcctgtgt tgccacctgg attctgcgcg
     2341 ggacgtcctt ctgctacgtc ccttcggccc tcaatccagc ggaccttcct tcccgcggcc
     2401 tgctgccggc tctgcggcct cttccgcgtc ttcgccttcg ccctcagacg agtcggatct
     2461 ccctttgggc cgcctccccg cgtcgacttt aagaccaatg acttacaagg cagctgtaga
     2521 tcttagccac tttttaaaag aaaagggggg actggaaggg ctaattcact cccaacgaag
     2581 acaagatctg ctttttgctt gtactgggtc tctctggtta gaccagatct gagcctggga
     2641 gctctctggc taactaggga acccactgct taagcctcaa taaagcttgc cttgagtgct
     2701 tcaagtagtg tgtgcccgtc tgttgtgtga ctctggtaac tagagatccc tcagaccctt
     2761 ttagtcagtg tggaaaatct ctagcagtac gtatagtagt tcatgtcatc ttattattca
     2821 gtatttataa cttgcaaaga aatgaatatc agagagtgag aggaacttgt ttattgcagc
     2881 ttataatggt tacaaataaa gcaatagcat cacaaatttc acaaataaag catttttttc
     2941 actgcattct agttgtggtt tgtccaaact catcaatgta tcttatcatg tctggctcta
     3001 gctatcccgc ccctaactcc gcccatcccg cccctaactc cgcccagttc cgcccattct
     3061 ccgccccatg gctgactaat tttttttatt tatgcagagg ccgaggccgc ctcggcctct
     3121 gagctattcc agaagtagtg aggaggcttt tttggaggcc tagggacgta cccaattcgc
     3181 cctatagtga gtcgtattac gcgcgctcac tggccgtcgt tttacaacgt cgtgactggg
     3241 aaaaccctgg cgttacccaa cttaatcgcc ttgcagcaca tccccctttc gccagctggc
     3301 gtaatagcga agaggcccgc accgatcgcc cttcccaaca gttgcgcagc ctgaatggcg
     3361 aatgggnnnn nnnnnnnnnn nnnnnnnnnn nnnnnnnnnn nnnnnnnnnn nnnnnnnnnn
     3421 nnnnnnnnnn nnnnnnnnnn nnnnnnnnnn nnnnnnnnnn nnnnnnnnnn nnnnnnnnnn
     3481 nnnnnnnnnn cnnnnnnnnn nnnnnnnnnn nnnnnnnnnn nnnnnnnnnn nnnnnnnnnn
     3541 nnnnnnnnnn nnnnnnnnnn nnnnnnnnnn nnnnnnnnnn nnannnnnnn nnnnnnnnnn
     3601 nnnnnnnnnn nnnnnnnnnn nnnnnnnnnn nncctttgac gttggagtcc acgttcttta
     3661 atagtggact cttgttccaa actggaacaa cactcaaccc tatctcggtc tattcttttg
     3721 atttataagg gattttgccg atttcggcct attggttaaa aaatgagctg atttaacaaa
     3781 aatttaacgc gaattttaac aaaatattaa cgcttacaat ttaggtggca cttttcgggg
     3841 aaatgtgcgc ggaaccccta tttgtttatt tttctaaata cattcaaata tgtatccgct
     3901 catgagacaa taaccctgat aaatgcttca ataatattga aaaaggaaga gtatgagtat
     3961 tcaacatttc cgtgtcgccc ttattccctt ttttgcggca ttttgccttc ctgtttttgc
     4021 tcacccagaa acgctggtga aagtaaaaga tgctgaagat cagttgggtg cacgagtggg
     4081 ttacatcgaa ctggatctca acagcggtaa gatccttgag agttttcgcc ccgaagaacg
     4141 ttttccaatg atgagcactt ttaaagttct gctatgtggc gcggtattat cccgtattga
     4201 cgccgggcaa gagcaactcg gtcgccgcat acactattct cagaatgact tggttgagta
     4261 ctcaccagtc acagaaaagc atcttacgga tggcatgaca gtaagagaat tatgcagtgc
     4321 tgccataacc atgagtgata acactgcggc caacttactt ctgacaacga tcggaggacc
     4381 gaaggagcta accgcttttt tgcacaacat gggggatcat gtaactcgcc ttgatcgttg
     4441 ggaaccggag ctgaatgaag ccataccaaa cgacgagcgt gacaccacga tgcctgtagc
     4501 aatggcaaca acgttgcgca aactattaac tggcgaacta cttactctag cttcccggca
     4561 acaattaata gactggatgg aggcggataa agttgcagga ccacttctgc gctcggccct
     4621 tccggctggc tggtttattg ctgataaatc tggagccggt gagcgtgggt ctcgcggtat
     4681 cattgcagca ctggggccag atggtaagcc ctcccgtatc gtagttatct acacgacggg
     4741 gagtcaggca actatggatg aacgaaatag acagatcgct gagataggtg cctcactgat
     4801 taagcattgg taactgtcag accaagttta ctcatatata ctttagattg atttaaaact
     4861 tcatttttaa tttaaaagga tctaggtgaa gatccttttt gataatctca tgaccaaaat
     4921 cccttaacgt gagttttcgt tccactgagc gtcagacccc gtagaaaaga tcaaaggatc
     4981 ttcttgagat cctttttttc tgcgcgtaat ctgctgcttg caaacaaaaa aaccaccgct
     5041 accagcggtg gtttgtttgc cggatcaaga gctaccaact ctttttccga aggtaactgg
     5101 cttcagcaga gcgcagatac caaatactgt tcttctagtg tagccgtagt taggccacca
     5161 cttcaagaac tctgtagcac cgcctacata cctcgctctg ctaatcctgt taccagtggc
     5221 tgctgccagt ggcgataagt cgtgtcttac cgggttggac tcaagacgat agttaccgga
     5281 taaggcgcag cggtcgggct gaacgggggg ttcgtgcaca cagcccagct tggagcgaac
     5341 gacctacacc gaactgagat acctacagcg tgagctatga gaaagcgcca cgcttcccga
     5401 agggagaaag gcggacaggt atccggtaag cggcagggtc ggaacaggag agcgcacgag
     5461 ggagcttcca gggggaaacg cctggtatct ttatagtcct gtcgggtttc gccacctctg
     5521 acttgagcgt cgatttttgt gatgctcgtc aggggggcgg agcctatgga aaaacgccag
     5581 caacgcggcc tttttacggt tcctggcctt ttgctggcct tttgctcaca tgttctttcc
     5641 tgcgttatcc cctgattctg tggataaccg tattaccgcc tttgagtgag ctgataccgc
     5701 tcgccgcagc cgaacgaccg agcgcagcga gtcagtgagc gaggaagcgg aagagcgccc
     5761 aatacgcaaa ccgcctctcc ccgcgcgttg gccgattcat taatgcagct ggcacgacag
     5821 gtttcccgac tggaaagcgg gcagtgagcg caacgcaatt aatgtgagtt agctcactca
     5881 ttaggcaccc caggctttac actttatgct tccggctcgt atgttgtgtg gaattgtgag
     5941 cggataacaa tttcacacag gaaacagcta tgaccatgat tacgccaagc gcgcaattaa
     6001 ccctcactaa agggaacaaa agctggagct gcaagcttaa tgtagtctta tgcaatactc
     6061 ttgtagtctt gcaacatggt aacgatgagt tagcaacatg ccttacaagg agagaaaaag
     6121 caccgtgcat gccgattggt ggaagtaagg tggtacgatc gtgccttatt aggaaggcaa
     6181 cagacgggtc tgacatggat tggacgaacc actgaattgc cgcattgcag agatattgta
     6241 tttaagtgcc tagctcgata cataaacggg tctctctggt tagaccagat ctgagcctgg
     6301 gagctctctg gctaactagg gaacccactg cttaagcctc aataaagctt gccttgagtg
     6361 cttcaagtag tgtgtgcccg tctgttgtgt gactctggta actagagatc cctcagaccc
     6421 ttttagtcag tgtggaaaat ctctagcagt ggcgcccgaa cagggacttg aaagcgaaag
     6481 ggaaaccaga ggagctctct cgacgcagga ctcggcttgc tgaagcgcgc acggcaagag
     6541 gcgaggggcg gcgactggtg agtacgccaa aaattttgac tagcggaggc tagaaggaga
     6601 gagatgggtg cgagagcgtc agtattaagc gggggagaat tagatcgcga tgggaaaaaa
     6661 ttcggttaag gccaggggga aagaaaaaat ataaattaaa acatatagta tgggcaagca
     6721 gggagctaga acgattcgca gttaatcctg gcctgttaga aacatcagaa ggctgtagac
     6781 aaatactggg acagctacaa ccatcccttc agacaggatc agaagaactt agatcattat
     6841 ataatacagt agcaaccctc tattgtgtgc atcaaaggat agagataaaa gacaccaagg
     6901 aagctttaga caagatagag gaagagcaaa acaaaagtaa gaccaccgca cagcaagcgg
     6961 ccgctgatct tcagacctgg aggaggagat atgagggaca attggagaag tgaattatat
     7021 aaatataaag tagtaaaaat tgaaccatta ggagtagcac ccaccaaggc aaagagaaga
     7081 gtggtgcaga gagaaaaaag agcagtggga ataggagctt tgttccttgg gttcttggga
     7141 gcagcaggaa gcactatggg cgcagcgtca atgacgctga cggtacaggc cagacaatta
     7201 ttgtctggta tagtgcagca gcagaacaat ttgctgaggg ctattgaggc gcaacagcat
     7261 ctgttgcaac tcacagtctg gggcatcaag cagctccagg caagaatcct ggctgtggaa
     7321 agatacctaa aggatcaaca gctcctgggg atttggggtt gctctggaaa actcatttgc
     7381 accactgctg tgccttggaa tgctagttgg agtaataaat ctctggaaca gatttggaat
     7441 cacacgacct ggatggagtg ggacagagaa attaacaatt acacaagctt aatacactcc
     7501 ttaattgaag aatcgcaaaa ccagcaagaa aagaatgaac aagaattatt ggaattagat
     7561 aaatgggcaa gtttgtggaa ttggtttaac ataacaaatt ggctgtggta tataaaatta
     7621 ttcataatga tagtaggagg cttggtaggt ttaagaatag tttttgctgt actttctata
     7681 gtgaatagag ttaggcaggg atattcacca ttatcgtttc agacccacct cccaaccccg
     7741 aggggaccca gagagggcct atttcccatg attccttcat atttgcatat acgatacaag
     7801 gctgttagag agataattag aattaatttg actgtaaaca caaagatatt agtacaaaat
     7861 acgtgacgta gaaagtaata atttcttggg tagtttgcag ttttaaaatt atgttttaaa
     7921 atggactatc atatgcttac cgtaacttga aagtatttcg atttcttggc tttatatatc
     7981 ttgtggaaag gacgaaacac cgaagtgacc ccggatgaca aggttttaga gctagaaata
     8041 gcaagttaaa ataaggctag tccgttatca acttgaaaaa gtggcaccga gtcggtgctt
     8101 ttttaagctt ggcgtaacta gatcttgaga caaatggcag tattcatcca caattttaaa
     8161 agaaaagggg ggattggggg gtacagtgca ggggaaagaa tagtagacat aatagcaaca
     8221 gacatacaaa ctaaagaatt acaaaaacaa attacaaaaa ttcaaaattt tcgggtttat
     8281 tacagggaca gcagagatcc actttggcgc cggctcgagg ggg
//
