[The description below was written by a language model from this plasmid's Addgene catalogue record and the feature table of its GenBank file.]
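Description:
GRK6 gRNA (BRDN0001147105) is a third-generation lentiviral guide RNA plasmid built on the lentiGuide-Puro backbone. It delivers a single CRISPR guide against human GRK6 (G protein-coupled receptor kinase 6, also known as GPRK6). The 8.3 kb circular construct is propagated in E. coli at high copy from a ColE1/pUC-type origin under ampicillin selection (beta-lactamase). It also carries an f1 origin, an SV40 origin and lac/T7/T3 elements, all of which belong to the backbone rather than the payload.

The transfer cassette has a chimeric 5′ end in which an RSV promoter drives a truncated HIV-1 5′ LTR, making genomic RNA production Tat-independent. This is followed by the Psi packaging signal, the RRE for Rev-dependent nuclear export, and a cPPT/CTS. A self-inactivating Delta-U3 3′ LTR closes the cassette, with an SV40 polyadenylation signal downstream. Within the cassette, a human U6 RNA polymerase III promoter transcribes the GRK6-targeting spacer fused to the Streptococcus pyogenes Cas9 guide scaffold. A separate EF-1-alpha promoter, including its intron A, expresses puromycin N-acetyltransferase so that transduced mammalian cells can be selected. The WPRE downstream of this marker enhances transcript expression.

According to the depositor, the guide was designed against three GRK6 reference transcripts. The plasmid does not encode Cas9, so it must be paired with a separate Cas9 vector such as lentiCas9-Blast or used in cells that already express Cas9. It is one clone from a human kinome gRNA collection designed with optimized sgRNA rules, and it is suited to knockout of GRK6 in human cells by lentiviral transduction.
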