Addgene plasmid #75705: GRK6 gRNA (BRDN0001147105)
Purpose: 3rd generation lentiviral gRNA plasmid targeting human GRK6
Depositing lab: John Doench & David Root. Depositing organization: Broad Institute. Publication: Optimized sgRNA design to maximize activity and minimize off-target effects of CRISPR-Cas9. Doench JG, Fusi N, Sullender M, Hegde M, Vaimberg EW, Donovan KF, Smith I, Tothova Z, Wilen C, Orchard R, Virgin HW, Listgarten J, Root DE. Nat Biotechnol. 2016 Jan 18. doi: 10.1038/nbt.3437. PubMed 26780180.
Backbone
  Vector backbone: lentiGuide-Puro
  Backbone manufacturer: Zhang Lab (Addgene plasmid # 52963)
  Vector type: Mammalian Expression, Lentiviral, CRISPR
  Selectable markers: Puromycin
Growth in bacteria
  Bacterial resistance: Ampicillin, 100 μg/mL
  Growth temperature: 37°C
  Growth strain: DH5alpha
  Copy number: High Copy
Gene/Insert
  Gene/Insert name: GRK6 (alt names: GRK6; NM_001004105.2)
  gRNA/shRNA sequence: AAGTGACCCCGGATGACAAG
  Species: H. sapiens (human)
  Entrez Gene: GRK6 (a.k.a. GPRK6)
  Promoter: hU6
  Cloning method: Unknown
  Sequencing primers: 5′ U6-F; 3′ pS2-R
Terms and licenses: Academic/Nonprofit Terms; Industry Terms: Not Available to Industry
Depositor comments: The gRNA was designed to target the following Genbank reference sequence(s): NM_001004105.2,NM_001004106.2,NM_002082.3. Note that this plasmid does NOT contain Cas9. It should be used in conjunction with lentiCas9-Blast (Addgene #52962) or otherwise with cell lines already expressing Cas9. Browse the full kinome gRNA library at http://www.addgene.org/pooled-library/broadgpp-human-kinome/ or visit http://www.broadinstitute.org/rnai/public/ for detailed protocols and information.
How to cite: GRK6 gRNA (BRDN0001147105) was a gift from John Doench & David Root (Addgene plasmid # 75705 ; http://n2t.net/addgene:75705 ; RRID:Addgene_75705)
