>Addgene plasmid #75705 | GRK6 gRNA (BRDN0001147105) | depositor partial sequence | sequence record 143165 | Target Sequence
AAGTGACCCCGGATGACAAG
