>Addgene plasmid #75705 | GRK6 gRNA (BRDN0001147105) | addgene partial sequence | sequence record 184403 | hU6-F
CGTGACGTAGAAAGTAATAATTTCTTGGGTAGTTTGCAGTTTTAAAATTATGTTTTAAAATGGACTATCA
TATGCTTACCGTAACTTGAAAGTATTTCGATTTCTTGGCTTTATATATCTTGTGGAAAGGACGAAACACC
GAAGTGACCCCGGATGACAAGGTTTTAGAGCTAGAAATAGCAAGTTAAAATAAGGCTAGTCCGTTATCAA
CTTGAAAAAGTGGCACCGAGTCGGTGCTTTTTTAAGCTTGGCGTAACTAGATCTTGAGACAAATGGCAGT
ATTCATCCACAATTTTAAAAGAAAAGGGGGGATTGGGGGGTACAGTGCAGGGGAAAGAATAGTAGACATA
ATAGCAACAGACATACAAACTAAAGAATTACAAAAACAAATTACAAAAATTCAAAATTTTCGGGTTTATT
ACAGGGACAGCAGAGATCCACTTTGGCGCCGGCTCGAGGGGGCCCGGGTGCAAAGATGGATAAAGTTTTA
AACAGAGAGGAATCTTTGCAGCTAATGGACCTTCTAGGTCTTGAAAGGAGTGGGAATTGGCTCCGGTGCC
CGTCAGTGGG
